>Addgene plasmid #168744 | pDONR223 HCoV-229E ORF4a_nostop | depositor partial sequence | sequence record 326953 | Inserted CDS without stop codon
ATGGCTCTAGGTTTGTTCACATTGCAACTTGTGTCTGCTGTTAATCAATCGCTTAGCAATGCGAAAGTTA
GTGCTGAAGTTTCACGACAGGTTATCCAAGACGTGAAAGATGGCACTGTTACCTTCAACTTGCTAGCGTA
TACACTAATGAGCCTCTTTGTTGTGTATTTTGCTTTATTTAAAGCAAGATCACACCGTGGCAGAGCTGCT
CTTATAGTGTTTAAAATTCTAATCCTTTTCGTTTATGTGCCATTGCTGTATTGGTCTCAAGCATATATTT
ACGCAACTTTGATTGCTGTAATTTTGCTTGGAAGATTTTTCCATACAGCTTGGCACTGCTGGCTCTACAA
GACATGGGATTTCATTGTCTTCAATGTAACCACACTTTGCTATGCAAGGTAA
