[The description below was written by a language model from this plasmid's Addgene catalogue record.]
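Description:
pDONR223 HCoV-229E ORF4a_nostop is a Gateway-compatible Entry clone built on the pDONR223 donor vector backbone (listed as 5005 bp without insert). It is a bacterial cloning plasmid rather than an expression vector. It is maintained in E. coli under spectinomycin selection, and the record gives the copy number as unknown. No feature table is provided, so elements such as the origin of replication and the exact recombination sites are not itemised. As a general rule, an Entry clone made by Gateway recombination into a pDONR vector carries its insert between attL sites, which allow transfer into attR-containing Destination vectors by an LR reaction. M13 forward and reverse primer sites flank the insert for sequence verification.

The payload is the ORF4a coding sequence of human coronavirus 229E, an accessory gene annotated as 4a, with a recorded insert size of 402 bp. The "nostop" designation indicates that the open reading frame lacks its native stop codon. After transfer into a suitable Destination vector, the frame can therefore read through into a C-terminal tag or fusion partner. The record states no promoter, tag or reporter, which fits the role of an Entry clone as a promoterless shuttle whose expression context comes from the chosen Destination vector.

The plasmid belongs to a collection of human coronavirus protein-coding sequences assembled as a flexible, multipurpose Gateway resource. Its typical use is as a source clone for moving ORF4a into whichever expression or assay vectors a study of this viral protein requires.
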