Addgene plasmid #168744: pDONR223 HCoV-229E ORF4a_nostop
Purpose: Gateway-compatible Entry vector
Depositing lab: Fritz Roth. Depositing organization: Sinai Health System. Publication: A resource of human coronavirus protein-coding sequences in a flexible, multipurpose Gateway Entry clone collection. Weller B, Lin CW, Pogoutse O, Sauer M, Marin-de la Rosa N, Strobel A, Young V, Knapp JJ, Rayhan A, Falter C, Kim DK, Roth FP, Falter-Braun P. G3 (Bethesda). 2023 Jul 5;13(7):jkad105. doi: 10.1093/g3journal/jkad105. PubMed 37267226.
Backbone
  Vector backbone: pDONR223
  Backbone manufacturer: Rual et al, Genome Res. 14:2128-2135, 2004.
  Backbone size w/o insert (bp): 5005
  Vector type: Other
Growth in bacteria
  Bacterial resistance: Spectinomycin, 50 μg/mL
  Growth temperature: 37°C
  Growth strain: DH5alpha
  Copy number: Unknown
Gene/Insert
  Gene/Insert name: ORF4a
  Species: Other
  Insert size (bp): 402
  Entrez Gene: 4a (a.k.a. HCoV229Egp3)
  Cloning method: Gateway Cloning
  Sequencing primers: 5′ m13-For; 3′ m13-Rev
Resource information
  A portion of this plasmid was derived from a plasmid made by: Falter-Braun Lab
Terms and licenses: Academic/Nonprofit Terms; Industry Terms
How to cite: pDONR223 HCoV-229E ORF4a_nostop was a gift from Fritz Roth (Addgene plasmid # 168744 ; http://n2t.net/addgene:168744 ; RRID:Addgene_168744)
